>Addgene plasmid #207555 | ATG5 sgRNA | addgene full sequence | sequence record 429528 | Addgene NGS Result
CATGTGAGGGCCTATTTCCCATGATTCCTTCATATTTGCATATACGATACAAGGCTGTTAGAGAGATAAT
TGGAATTAATTTGACTGTAAACACAAAGATATTAGTACAAAATACGTGACGTAGAAAGTAATAATTTCTT
GGGTAGTTTGCAGTTTTAAAATTATGTTTTAAAATGGACTATCATATGCTTACCGTAACTTGAAAGTATT
TCGATTTCTTGGCTTTATATATCTTGTGGAAAGGACGAAACACCGAACTTGTTTCACGCTATATCGTTTT
AGAGCTAGAAATAGCAAGTTAAAATAAGGCTAGTCCGTTATCAACTTGAAAAAGTGGCACCGAGTCGGTG
CTTTTTTGTTTTAGAGCTAGAAATAGCAAGTTAAAATAAGGCTAGTCCGTTTTTAGCGCGTGCGCCAATT
CTGCAGACAAATGGCTCTAGAGGTACCCGTTACATAACTTACGGTAAATGGCCCGCCTGGCTGACCGCCC
AACGACCCCCGCCCATTGACGTCAATAGTAACGCCAATAGGGACTTTCCATTGACGTCAATGGGTGGAGT
ATTTACGGTAAACTGCCCACTTGGCAGTACATCAAGTGTATCATATGCCAAGTACGCCCCCTATTGACGT
CAATGACGGTAAATGGCCCGCCTGGCATTGTGCCCAGTACATGACCTTATGGGACTTTCCTACTTGGCAG
TACATCTACGTATTAGTCATCGCTATTACCATGGTCGAGGTGAGCCCCACGTTCTGCTTCACTCTCCCCA
TCTCCCCCCCCTCCCCACCCCCAATTTTGTATTTATTTATTTTTTAATTATTTTGTGCAGCGATGGGGGC
GGGGGGGGGGGGGGGCGCGCGCCAGGCGGGGCGGGGCGGGGCGAGGGGCGGGGCGGGGCGAGGCGGAGAG
GTGCGGCGGCAGCCAATCAGAGCGGCGCGCTCCGAAAGTTTCCTTTTATGGCGAGGCGGCGGCGGCGGCG
GCCCTATAAAAAGCGAAGCGCGCGGCGGGCGGGAGTCGCTGCGCGCTGCCTTCGCCCCGTGCCCCGCTCC
GCCGCCGCCTCGCGCCGCCCGCCCCGGCTCTGACTGACCGCGTTACTCCCACAGGTGAGCGGGCGGGACG
GCCCTTCTCCTCCGGGCTGTAATTAGCTGAGCAAGAGGTAAGGGTTTAAGGGATGGTTGGTTGGTGGGGT
ATTAATGTTTAATTACCTGGAGCACCTGCCTGAAATCACTTTTTTTCAGGTTGGACCGGTGCCACCATGG
ACTATAAGGACCACGACGGAGACTACAAGGATCATGATATTGATTACAAAGACGATGACGATAAGATGGC
CCCAAAGAAGAAGCGGAAGGTCGGTATCCACGGAGTCCCAGCAGCCGACAAGAAGTACAGCATCGGCCTG
GACATCGGCACCAACTCTGTGGGCTGGGCCGTGATCACCGACGAGTACAAGGTGCCCAGCAAGAAATTCA
AGGTGCTGGGCAACACCGACCGGCACAGCATCAAGAAGAACCTGATCGGAGCCCTGCTGTTCGACAGCGG
CGAAACAGCCGAGGCCACCCGGCTGAAGAGAACCGCCAGAAGAAGATACACCAGACGGAAGAACCGGATC
TGCTATCTGCAAGAGATCTTCAGCAACGAGATGGCCAAGGTGGACGACAGCTTCTTCCACAGACTGGAAG
AGTCCTTCCTGGTGGAAGAGGATAAGAAGCACGAGCGGCACCCCATCTTCGGCAACATCGTGGACGAGGT
GGCCTACCACGAGAAGTACCCCACCATCTACCACCTGAGAAAGAAACTGGTGGACAGCACCGACAAGGCC
GACCTGCGGCTGATCTATCTGGCCCTGGCCCACATGATCAAGTTCCGGGGCCACTTCCTGATCGAGGGCG
ACCTGAACCCCGACAACAGCGACGTGGACAAGCTGTTCATCCAGCTGGTGCAGACCTACAACCAGCTGTT
CGAGGAAAACCCCATCAACGCCAGCGGCGTGGACGCCAAGGCCATCCTGTCTGCCAGACTGAGCAAGAGC
AGACGGCTGGAAAATCTGATCGCCCAGCTGCCCGGCGAGAAGAAGAATGGCCTGTTCGGAAACCTGATTG
CCCTGAGCCTGGGCCTGACCCCCAACTTCAAGAGCAACTTCGACCTGGCCGAGGATGCCAAACTGCAGCT
GAGCAAGGACACCTACGACGACGACCTGGACAACCTGCTGGCCCAGATCGGCGACCAGTACGCCGACCTG
TTTCTGGCCGCCAAGAACCTGTCCGACGCCATCCTGCTGAGCGACATCCTGAGAGTGAACACCGAGATCA
CCAAGGCCCCCCTGAGCGCCTCTATGATCAAGAGATACGACGAGCACCACCAGGACCTGACCCTGCTGAA
AGCTCTCGTGCGGCAGCAGCTGCCTGAGAAGTACAAAGAGATTTTCTTCGACCAGAGCAAGAACGGCTAC
GCCGGCTACATTGACGGCGGAGCCAGCCAGGAAGAGTTCTACAAGTTCATCAAGCCCATCCTGGAAAAGA
TGGACGGCACCGAGGAACTGCTCGTGAAGCTGAACAGAGAGGACCTGCTGCGGAAGCAGCGGACCTTCGA
CAACGGCAGCATCCCCCACCAGATCCACCTGGGAGAGCTGCACGCCATTCTGCGGCGGCAGGAAGATTTT
TACCCATTCCTGAAGGACAACCGGGAAAAGATCGAGAAGATCCTGACCTTCCGCATCCCCTACTACGTGG
GCCCTCTGGCCAGGGGAAACAGCAGATTCGCCTGGATGACCAGAAAGAGCGAGGAAACCATCACCCCCTG
GAACTTCGAGGAAGTGGTGGACAAGGGCGCTTCCGCCCAGAGCTTCATCGAGCGGATGACCAACTTCGAT
AAGAACCTGCCCAACGAGAAGGTGCTGCCCAAGCACAGCCTGCTGTACGAGTACTTCACCGTGTATAACG
AGCTGACCAAAGTGAAATACGTGACCGAGGGAATGAGAAAGCCCGCCTTCCTGAGCGGCGAGCAGAAAAA
GGCCATCGTGGACCTGCTGTTCAAGACCAACCGGAAAGTGACCGTGAAGCAGCTGAAAGAGGACTACTTC
AAGAAAATCGAGTGCTTCGACTCCGTGGAAATCTCCGGCGTGGAAGATCGGTTCAACGCCTCCCTGGGCA
CATACCACGATCTGCTGAAAATTATCAAGGACAAGGACTTCCTGGACAATGAGGAAAACGAGGACATTCT
GGAAGATATCGTGCTGACCCTGACACTGTTTGAGGACAGAGAGATGATCGAGGAACGGCTGAAAACCTAT
GCCCACCTGTTCGACGACAAAGTGATGAAGCAGCTGAAGCGGCGGAGATACACCGGCTGGGGCAGGCTGA
GCCGGAAGCTGATCAACGGCATCCGGGACAAGCAGTCCGGCAAGACAATCCTGGATTTCCTGAAGTCCGA
CGGCTTCGCCAACAGAAACTTCATGCAGCTGATCCACGACGACAGCCTGACCTTTAAAGAGGACATCCAG
AAAGCCCAGGTGTCCGGCCAGGGCGATAGCCTGCACGAGCACATTGCCAATCTGGCCGGCAGCCCCGCCA
TTAAGAAGGGCATCCTGCAGACAGTGAAGGTGGTGGACGAGCTCGTGAAAGTGATGGGCCGGCACAAGCC
CGAGAACATCGTGATCGAAATGGCCAGAGAGAACCAGACCACCCAGAAGGGACAGAAGAACAGCCGCGAG
AGAATGAAGCGGATCGAAGAGGGCATCAAAGAGCTGGGCAGCCAGATCCTGAAAGAACACCCCGTGGAAA
ACACCCAGCTGCAGAACGAGAAGCTGTACCTGTACTACCTGCAGAATGGGCGGGATATGTACGTGGACCA
GGAACTGGACATCAACCGGCTGTCCGACTACGATGTGGACCATATCGTGCCTCAGAGCTTTCTGAAGGAC
GACTCCATCGACAACAAGGTGCTGACCAGAAGCGACAAGAACCGGGGCAAGAGCGACAACGTGCCCTCCG
AAGAGGTCGTGAAGAAGATGAAGAACTACTGGCGGCAGCTGCTGAACGCCAAGCTGATTACCCAGAGAAA
GTTCGACAATCTGACCAAGGCCGAGAGAGGCGGCCTGAGCGAACTGGATAAGGCCGGCTTCATCAAGAGA
CAGCTGGTGGAAACCCGGCAGATCACAAAGCACGTGGCACAGATCCTGGACTCCCGGATGAACACTAAGT
ACGACGAGAATGACAAGCTGATCCGGGAAGTGAAAGTGATCACCCTGAAGTCCAAGCTGGTGTCCGATTT
CCGGAAGGATTTCCAGTTTTACAAAGTGCGCGAGATCAACAACTACCACCACGCCCACGACGCCTACCTG
AACGCCGTCGTGGGAACCGCCCTGATCAAAAAGTACCCTAAGCTGGAAAGCGAGTTCGTGTACGGCGACT
ACAAGGTGTACGACGTGCGGAAGATGATCGCCAAGAGCGAGCAGGAAATCGGCAAGGCTACCGCCAAGTA
CTTCTTCTACAGCAACATCATGAACTTTTTCAAGACCGAGATTACCCTGGCCAACGGCGAGATCCGGAAG
CGGCCTCTGATCGAGACAAACGGCGAAACCGGGGAGATCGTGTGGGATAAGGGCCGGGATTTTGCCACCG
TGCGGAAAGTGCTGAGCATGCCCCAAGTGAATATCGTGAAAAAGACCGAGGTGCAGACAGGCGGCTTCAG
CAAAGAGTCTATCCTGCCCAAGAGGAACAGCGATAAGCTGATCGCCAGAAAGAAGGACTGGGACCCTAAG
AAGTACGGCGGCTTCGACAGCCCCACCGTGGCCTATTCTGTGCTGGTGGTGGCCAAAGTGGAAAAGGGCA
AGTCCAAGAAACTGAAGAGTGTGAAAGAGCTGCTGGGGATCACCATCATGGAAAGAAGCAGCTTCGAGAA
GAATCCCATCGACTTTCTGGAAGCCAAGGGCTACAAAGAAGTGAAAAAGGACCTGATCATCAAGCTGCCT
AAGTACTCCCTGTTCGAGCTGGAAAACGGCCGGAAGAGAATGCTGGCCTCTGCCGGCGAACTGCAGAAGG
GAAACGAACTGGCCCTGCCCTCCAAATATGTGAACTTCCTGTACCTGGCCAGCCACTATGAGAAGCTGAA
GGGCTCCCCCGAGGATAATGAGCAGAAACAGCTGTTTGTGGAACAGCACAAGCACTACCTGGACGAGATC
ATCGAGCAGATCAGCGAGTTCTCCAAGAGAGTGATCCTGGCCGACGCTAATCTGGACAAAGTGCTGTCCG
CCTACAACAAGCACCGGGATAAGCCCATCAGAGAGCAGGCCGAGAATATCATCCACCTGTTTACCCTGAC
CAATCTGGGAGCCCCTGCCGCCTTCAAGTACTTTGACACCACCATCGACCGGAAGAGGTACACCAGCACC
AAAGAGGTGCTGGACGCCACCCTGATCCACCAGAGCATCACCGGCCTGTACGAGACACGGATCGACCTGT
CTCAGCTGGGAGGCGACAAAAGGCCGGCGGCCACGAAAAAGGCCGGCCAGGCAAAAAAGAAAAAGTAAGA
ATTCCTAGAGCTCGCTGATCAGCCTCGACTGTGCCTTCTAGTTGCCAGCCATCTGTTGTTTGCCCCTCCC
CCGTGCCTTCCTTGACCCTGGAAGGTGCCACTCCCACTGTCCTTTCCTAATAAAATGAGGAAATTGCATC
GCATTGTCTGAGTAGGTGTCATTCTATTCTGGGGGGTGGGGTGGGGCAGGACAGCAAGGGGGAGGATTGG
GAAGAGAATAGCAGGCATGCTGGGGAGCGGCCGCAGGAACCCCTAGTGATGGAGTTGGCCACTCCCTCTC
TGCGCGCTCGCTCGCTCACTGAGGCCGGGCGACCAAAGGTCGCCCGACGCCCGGGCTTTGCCCGGGCGGC
CTCAGTGAGCGAGCGAGCGCGCAGCTGCCTGCAGGGGCGCCTGATGCGGTATTTTCTCCTTACGCATCTG
TGCGGTATTTCACACCGCATA
[95 nt withheld, positions 5972-6066]
T
[46 nt withheld, positions 6068-6113]
C
[141 nt withheld, positions 6115-6255]
CCTTTGACGTTGGAGTCCACGTTCTTT
[37 nt withheld, positions 6283-6319]
ACTCTATCTCGGGCTATTCTTTTGATTTATAAGGGATTTTGCCGATTTCGGTCTATTGGTTAAAAAATGA
GCTGATTTAACAAAAATTTAACGCGAATTTTAACAAAATATTAACGTTTACAATTTTATGGTGCACTCTC
AGTACAATCTGCTCTGATGCCGCATAGTTAAGCCAGCCCCGACACCCGCCAACACCCGCTGACGCGCCCT
GACGGGCTTGTCTGCTCCCGGCATCCGCTTACAGACAAGCTGTGACCGTCTCCGGGAGCTGCATGTGTCA
GAGGTTTTCACCGTCATCACCGAAACGCGCGAGACGAAAGGGCCTCGTGATACGCCTATTTTTATAGGTT
AATGTCATGATAATAATGGTTTCTTAGACGTCAGGTGGCACTTTTCGGGGAAATGTGCGCGGAACCCCTA
TTTGTTTATTTTTCTAAATACATTCAAATATGTATCCGCTCATGAGACAATAACCCTGATAAATGCTTCA
ATAATATTGAAAAAGGAAGAGTATGAGTATTCAACATTTCCGTGTCGCCCTTATTCCCTTTTTTGCGGCA
TTTTGCCTTCCTGTTTTTGCTCACCCAGAAACGCTGGTGAAAGTAAAAGATGCTGAAGATCAGTTGGGTG
CACGAGTGGGTTACATCGAACTGGATCTCAACAGCGGTAAGATCCTTGAGAGTTTTCGCCCCGAAGAACG
TTTTCCAATGATGAGCACTTTTAAAGTTCTGCTATGTGGCGCGGTATTATCCCGTATTGACGCCGGGCAA
GAGCAACTCGGTCGCCGCATACACTATTCTCAGAATGACTTGGTTGAGTACTCACCAGTCACAGAAAAGC
ATCTTACGGATGGCATGACAGTAAGAGAATTATGCAGTGCTGCCATAACCATGAGTGATAACACTGCGGC
CAACTTACTTCTGACAACGATCGGAGGACCGAAGGAGCTAACCGCTTTTTTGCACAACATGGGGGATCAT
GTAACTCGCCTTGATCGTTGGGAACCGGAGCTGAATGAAGCCATACCAAACGACGAGCGTGACACCACGA
TGCCTGTAGCAATGGCAACAACGTTGCGCAAACTATTAACTGGCGAACTACTTACTCTAGCTTCCCGGCA
ACAATTAATAGACTGGATGGAGGCGGATAAAGTTGCAGGACCACTTCTGCGCTCGGCCCTTCCGGCTGGC
TGGTTTATTGCTGATAAATCTGGAGCCGGTGAGCGTGGAAGCCGCGGTATCATTGCAGCACTGGGGCCAG
ATGGTAAGCCCTCCCGTATCGTAGTTATCTACACGACGGGGAGTCAGGCAACTATGGATGAACGAAATAG
ACAGATCGCTGAGATAGGTGCCTCACTGATTAAGCATTGGTAACTGTCAGACCAAGTTTACTCATATATA
CTTTAGATTGATTTAAAACTTCATTTTTAATTTAAAAGGATCTAGGTGAAGATCCTTTTTGATAATCTCA
TGACCAAAATCCCTTAACGTGAGTTTTCGTTCCACTGAGCGTCAGACCCCGTAGAAAAGATCAAAGGATC
TTCTTGAGATCCTTTTTTTCTGCGCGTAATCTGCTGCTTGCAAACAAAAAAACCACCGCTACCAGCGGTG
GTTTGTTTGCCGGATCAAGAGCTACCAACTCTTTTTCCGAAGGTAACTGGCTTCAGCAGAGCGCAGATAC
CAAATACTGTTCTTCTAGTGTAGCCGTAGTTAGGCCACCACTTCAAGAACTCTGTAGCACCGCCTACATA
CCTCGCTCTGCTAATCCTGTTACCAGTGGCTGCTGCCAGTGGCGATAAGTCGTGTCTTACCGGGTTGGAC
TCAAGACGATAGTTACCGGATAAGGCGCAGCGGTCGGGCTGAACGGGGGGTTCGTGCACACAGCCCAGCT
TGGAGCGAACGACCTACACCGAACTGAGATACCTACAGCGTGAGCTATGAGAAAGCGCCACGCTTCCCGA
AGGGAGAAAGGCGGACAGGTATCCGGTAAGCGGCAGGGTCGGAACAGGAGAGCGCACGAGGGAGCTTCCA
GGGGGAAACGCCTGGTATCTTTATAGTCCTGTCGGGTTTCGCCACCTCTGACTTGAGCGTCGATTTTTGT
GATGCTCGTCAGGGGGGCGGAGCCTATGGAAAAACGCCAGCAACGCGGCCTTTTTACGGTTCCTGGCCTT
TTGCTGGCCTTTTGCTCA
Features (pLannotate 1.2.2; 18 found; start..end, strand, type, name):
      6..246     +  promoter       U6 promoter: RNA polymerase III promoter for human U6 snRNA
    276..351     +  misc_RNA       gRNA scaffold: guide RNA scaffold for the Streptococcus pyogenes CRISPR/Cas9 system
    358..401     +  misc_RNA       gRNA scaffold (fragment): guide RNA scaffold for the Streptococcus pyogenes CRISPR/Cas9 system
    448..733     +  enhancer       CMV enhancer: human cytomegalovirus immediate early enhancer; contains an 18-bp deletion relative to the standard CMV enhancer
    735..1011    +  promoter       chicken β-actin promoter: No description available
   1012..1239    +  intron         hybrid intron: hybrid between chicken β-actin (CBA) and minute virus of mice (MMV) introns (Gray et al., 2011)
   1377..2978    +  CDS            Cas9(N): N-terminal portion of Streptococcus pyogenes Cas9 (Zetsche et al., 2015)
   2979..5477    +  CDS            Cas9(C): C-terminal portion of Streptococcus pyogenes Cas9 (Zetsche et al., 2015)
   5478..5525    +  CDS            nucleoplasmin NLS: bipartite nuclear localization signal from nucleoplasmin
   5559..5670    +  polyA_signal   bGH poly(A) signal: bovine growth hormone polyadenylation signal
   5775..5915    +  repeat_region  AAV2 ITR: inverted terminal repeat of adeno-associated virus serotype 2 inverted
   5920..5971    -  misc_feature   bom (fragment): basis of mobility region from pBR322
   5990..6445    +  rep_origin     f1 ori (sequence partly withheld): f1 bacteriophage origin of replication; arrow indicates direction of (+) strand synthesis
   6446..6495    -  misc_feature   bom (fragment): basis of mobility region from pBR322
   6597..6632    -  CDS            rop (fragment): Rop protein, which maintains plasmids at low copy number; rop
   6727..6831    +  promoter       AmpR promoter: bla
   6832..7692    +  CDS            AmpR: β-lactamase; bla; confers resistance to ampicillin, carbenicillin, and related antibiotics
   7863..8451    +  rep_origin     ori: high-copy-number ColE1/pMB1/pBR322/pUC origin of replication
