[The description below was written by a language model from this plasmid's Addgene catalogue record and pLannotate feature annotations shown in this document.]
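Description:
ATG5 sgRNA is a mammalian expression plasmid of about 8.5 kb, built on the pX330 backbone. It delivers both components of the Streptococcus pyogenes CRISPR/Cas9 system from a single vector, programmed to cut the human ATG5 locus. A 20-nucleotide ATG5-targeting spacer was cloned through the backbone's BbsI sites. This places it between the human U6 RNA polymerase III promoter and the SpCas9 guide RNA scaffold, so a complete single guide RNA is transcribed in transfected cells. The feature table also shows a second, partial scaffold fragment just downstream of the full one.

Cas9 is expressed from a separate RNA polymerase II cassette. The catalogue entry lists the promoter as CMV. The annotation resolves this into a hybrid arrangement: a CMV enhancer, the chicken β-actin promoter and a chimeric chicken β-actin/minute virus of mice intron. The Cas9 coding sequence is annotated as contiguous N- and C-terminal portions that together make up the full-length nuclease. It is followed by an in-frame bipartite nucleoplasmin nuclear localization signal and a bovine growth hormone polyadenylation signal. A single AAV2 inverted terminal repeat lies downstream of the cassette. With only one ITR annotated, the record gives no indication that the plasmid is meant for AAV packaging.

In bacteria the plasmid is maintained at high copy from a ColE1/pUC-type origin and selected with ampicillin through the β-lactamase gene. An f1 phage origin is also present. No mammalian selection marker or fluorescent reporter is annotated. The plasmid comes from a quantitative study of autophagosome formation and is suited to transient transfection of human cells to introduce double-strand breaks at ATG5 for genome editing. The record does not state the specific editing outcome intended.
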