Addgene plasmid #207555: ATG5 sgRNA
Purpose: pX330 expressing Cas9 and a sgRNA targeting the ATG5 locus
Depositing lab: Jens Schmidt. Publication: Quantitative analysis of autophagy reveals the role of ATG9 and ATG2 in autophagosome formation. Broadbent DG, Barnaba C, Perez GI, Schmidt JC. J Cell Biol. 2023 Jul 3;222(7):e202210078. doi: 10.1083/jcb.202210078. Epub 2023 Apr 28. PubMed 37115157.
Backbone
  Vector backbone: pX330 Addgene #42230
  Total vector size (bp): 8500
  Vector type: Mammalian Expression
Growth in bacteria
  Bacterial resistance: Ampicillin, 100 μg/mL
  Growth temperature: 37°C
  Growth strain: DH5alpha
  Copy number: High Copy
Gene/Insert
  Gene/Insert name: AACTTGTTTCACGCTATATC
  Species: H. sapiens (human)
  Promoter: CMV and U6
  Cloning method: Restriction Enzyme; 5′ cloning site BbsI (unknown if destroyed); 3′ cloning site BbsI (unknown if destroyed)
  Sequencing primers: 5′ U6 forward
Terms and licenses: Academic/Nonprofit Terms; Industry Terms: Not Available to Industry
How to cite: ATG5 sgRNA was a gift from Jens Schmidt (Addgene plasmid # 207555 ; http://n2t.net/addgene:207555 ; RRID:Addgene_207555)
